>Addgene plasmid #227103 | pTag4C_SP-DRD2-V2R-NTEV-tcs-GV-2xHA | addgene full sequence | sequence record 456026 | Addgene NGS Result
TAGTTATTAATAGTAATCAATTACGGGGTCATTAGTTCATAGCCCATATATGGAGTTCCGCGTTACATAA
CTTACGGTAAATGGCCCGCCTGGCTGACCGCCCAACGACCCCCGCCCATTGACGTCAATAATGACGTATG
TTCCCATAGTAACGCCAATAGGGACTTTCCATTGACGTCAATGGGTGGAGTATTTACGGTAAACTGCCCA
CTTGGCAGTACATCAAGTGTATCATATGCCAAGTACGCCCCCTATTGACGTCAATGACGGTAAATGGCCC
GCCTGGCATTATGCCCAGTACATGACCTTATGGGACTTTCCTACTTGGCAGTACATCTACGTATTAGTCA
TCGCTATTACCATGGTGATGCGGTTTTGGCAGTACATCAATGGGCGTGGATAGCGGTTTGACTCACGGGG
ATTTCCAAGTCTCCACCCCATTGACGTCAATGGGAGTTTGTTTTGGCACCAAAATCAACGGGACTTTCCA
AAATGTCGTAACAACTCCGCCCCATTGACGCAAATGGGCGGTAGGCGTGTACGGTGGGAGGTCTATATAA
GCAGAGCTGGTTTAGTGAACCGTCAGATCCGCTAGCGCTACCGGACTCAGATCTCGAGCTCAAGCTTATC
AACAAGTTTGTACAAAAAAGCAGGCTCCACCATGAAGACGATCATCGCCCTGAGCTACATCTTCTGCCTG
GTATTCGCCGACTACAAGGACGATGATGACGCCAGCATCGATATGGATCCACTGAATCTGTCCTGGTATG
ATGATGATCTGGAGAGGCAGAACTGGAGCCGGCCCTTCAACGGGTCAGACGGGAAGGCGGACAGACCCCA
CTACAACTACTATGCCACACTGCTCACCCTGCTCATCGCTGTCATCGTCTTCGGCAACGTGCTGGTGTGC
ATGGCTGTGTCTAGAGAGAAGGCGCTGCAGACCACCACCAACTACCTGATCGTCAGCCTCGCAGTGGCCG
ACCTCCTCGTCGCCACACTGGTCATGCCCTGGGTTGTCTACCTGGAGGTGGTAGGTGAGTGGAAATTCAG
CAGGATTCACTGTGACATCTTCGTCACTCTGGACGTCATGATGTGCACGGCGAGCATCCTGAACTTGTGT
GCCATCAGCATCGACAGGTACACAGCTGTGGCCATGCCCATGCTGTACAATACGCGCTACAGCTCCAAGC
GCCGGGTCACCGTCATGATCTCCATCGTCTGGGTCCTGTCCTTCACCATCTCCTGCCCACTCCTCTTCGG
ACTCAATAACGCAGACCAGAACGAGTGCATCATTGCCAACCCGGCCTTCGTGGTCTACTCCTCCATCGTC
TCCTTCTACGTGCCCTTCATTGTCACCCTGCTGGTCTACATCAAGATCTACATTGTCCTCCGCAGACGCC
GCAAGCGAGTCAACACCAAACGCAGCAGCCGAGCTTTCAGGGCCCACCTGAGGGCTCCACTAAAGGAGGC
TGCCCGGCGAGCCCAGGAGCTGGAGATGGAGATGCTCTCCAGCACCAGCCCACCCGAGAGGACCCGGTAC
AGCCCCATCCCACCCAGCCACCACCAGCTGACTCTCCCCGACCCGTCCCACCACGGTCTCCACAGCACTC
CTGACAGCCCCGCCAAACCAGAGAAGAATGGGCATGCCAAAGACCACCCCAAGATTGCCAAGATCTTTGA
GATCCAGACCATGCCCAATGGCAAAACCCGGACCTCCCTCAAGACCATGAGCCGTAGGAAGCTCTCCCAG
CAGAAGGAGAAGAAAGCCACTCAGATGCTCGCCATTGTTCTCGGCGTGTTCATCATCTGCTGGCTGCCCT
TCTTCATCACACACATCCTGAACATACACTGTGACTGCAACATCCCGCCTGTCCTGTACAGCGCCTTCAC
GTGGCTGGGCTATGTCAACAGCGCCGTGAACCCCATCATCTACACCACCTTCAACATTGAGTTCCGCAAG
GCCTTCCTGAAGATCCTCCACTGCGACCCAGCTTTCTTGTACAAAGTGGTTGATGGTACCGCCCGGGGAC
GCACCCCACCCAGCCTGGGTCCCCAAGATGAGTCCTGCACCACCGCCAGCTCCTCCCTGGCCAAGGACAC
TTCATCGGCCAGCCCTAGCAACCCTGGCGCCAGCAACGGCAGCGGAGAGAGCTTGTTTAAGGGACCACGT
GATTACAACCCGATATCGAGCACCATTTGTCATTTGACGAATGAATCTGATGGGCACACAACATCGTTGT
ATGGTATTGGATTTGGTCCCTTCATCATTACAAACAAGCACTTGTTTCGTCGCAATAATGGAACACTGTT
GGTCCAATCACTACATGGTGTATTCAAGGTCAAGGACACCACGACTTTGCAACAACACCTCATTGATGGG
AGGGACATGATGATTATTCGCATGCCTAAGGATTTCCCACCATTTCCTCAAAAGCTGAAATTTAGAGAGC
CACAAAGGGAAGAGCGCATATGTCTTGTGACAACCAACTTCCAAGCTCCCGAGAACCTGTACTTCCAGGG
TTCTAGAGAACAGAAGCTGATCTCAGAAGAGGATCTGGCCCGGGCCATGAAGCTACTGTCTTCTATCGAA
CAAGCATGCGATATTTGCCGACTTAAAAAGCTCAAGTGCTCCAAAGAAAAACCGAAGTGCGCCAAGTGTC
TGAAGAACAACTGGGAGTGTCGCTACTCTCCCAAAACCAAAAGGTCTCCGCTGACTAGGGCACATCTGAC
AGAAGTGGAATCAAGGCTAGAAAGACTGGAACAGCTATTTCTACTGATTTTTCCTCGAGAAGACCTTGAC
ATGATTTTGAAAATGGATTCTTTACAGGATATAAAAGCATTGTTAACAGGATTATTTGTACAAGATAATG
TGAATAAAGATGCCGTCACAGATAGATTGGCTTCAGTGGAGACTGATATGCCTCTAACATTGAGACAGCA
TAGAATAAGTGCGACATCATCATCGGAAGAGAGTAGTAACAAAGGTCAAAGACAGTTGACTGTATCGCCG
GAATTCCCGGGGATCAGCTTGATAATTCGATTCACCATGCCCAAGAAGAAGAGGAAGGTGGCGTACAGCC
GCGCGCGTACGAAAAACAATTACGGGTCTACCATCGAGGGCCTGCTCGATCTCCCGGACGACGACGCCCC
CGAAGAGGCGGGGCTGGCGGCTCCGCGCCTGTCCTTTCTCCCCGCGGGACACACGCGCAGACTGTCGACG
GCCCCCCCGACCGATGTCAGCCTGGGGGACGAGCTCCACTTAGACGGCGAGGACGTCGCGATGGCGCATG
CCGACGCGCTAGACGATTTCGATCTGGACATGTTGGGGGACGGGGATTCCCCGGGTCCGGGATTTACCCC
CCACGACTCCGCCCCCTACGGCGCTCTGGATATGGCCGACTTCGAGTTTGAGCAGATGTTTACCGATGCC
CTTGGAATTGACGAGTACGGTGGGGCGGCCGCCACCATGGGGTATCCATATGATGTTCCAGATTATGCTA
GATCTGGAATCACTAGTGAATTATCGAATTCTGCAGCCAAGCTAATTCCGGGCGAATGTCTTATGATTTA
TGATTTTTATTATTAACCTGCAGGGCGGCCGCGACTCTAGATCATAATCAGCCATACCACATTTGTAGAG
GTTTTACTTGCTTTAAAAAACCTCCCACACCTCCCCCTGAACCTGAAACATAAAATGAATGCAATTGTTG
TTGTTAACTTGTTTATTGCAGCTTATAATGGTTACAAATAAAGCAATAGCATCACAAATTTCACAAATAA
AGCATTTTTTTCACTGCATTCTAGTTGTGGTTTGTCCAAACTCATCAATGTATCTTAAGGCGTAAATTGT
AAGCGTTAATATTTTGTTAAAATTCGCGTTAAATTTTTGTTAAATCAGCTCATTTTTTAACCAATAGGCC
GAAATCGGCAAAATCCCTTATAAATCAAAAGAATAGACCGAGATAGGGT
[37 nt withheld, positions 3970-4006]
AAAGAACGTGGACTCCAACGTCAAAGG
[49 nt withheld, positions 4034-4082]
T
[91 nt withheld, positions 4084-4174]
G
[124 nt withheld, positions 4176-4299]
CAGGTGGCACTTTTCGGGGAAATGTGCGCGGAACCCCTATTTGTTTATTTTTCTAAATACATTCAAATAT
GTATCCGCTCATGAGACAATAACCCTGATAAATGCTTCAATAATATTGAAAAAGGAAGAGTCCTGAGGCG
GAAAGAACCAGCTGTGGAATGTGTGTCAGTTAGGGTGTGGAAAGTCCCCAGGCTCCCCAGCAGGCAGAAG
TATGCAAAGCATGCATCTCAATTAGTCAGCAACCAGGTGTGGAAAGTCCCCAGGCTCCCCAGCAGGCAGA
AGTATGCAAAGCATGCATCTCAATTAGTCAGCAACCATAGTCCCGCCCCTAACTCCGCCCATCCCGCCCC
TAACTCCGCCCAGTTCCGCCCATTCTCCGCCCCATGGCTGACTAATTTTTTTTATTTATGCAGAGGCCGA
GGCCGCCTCGGCCTCTGAGCTATTCCAGAAGTAGTGAGGAGGCTTTTTTGGAGGCCTAGGCTTTTGCAAA
GATCGATCAAGAGACAGGATGAGGATCGTTTCGCATGATTGAACAAGATGGATTGCACGCAGGTTCTCCG
GCCGCTTGGGTGGAGAGGCTATTCGGCTATGACTGGGCACAACAGACAATCGGCTGCTCTGATGCCGCCG
TGTTCCGGCTGTCAGCGCAGGGGCGCCCGGTTCTTTTTGTCAAGACCGACCTGTCCGGTGCCCTGAATGA
ACTGCAAGACGAGGCAGCGCGGCTATCGTGGCTGGCCACGACGGGCGTTCCTTGCGCAGCTGTGCTCGAC
GTTGTCACTGAAGCGGGAAGGGACTGGCTGCTATTGGGCGAAGTGCCGGGGCAGGATCTCCTGTCATCTC
ACCTTGCTCCTGCCGAGAAAGTATCCATCATGGCTGATGCAATGCGGCGGCTGCATACGCTTGATCCGGC
TACCTGCCCATTCGACCACCAAGCGAAACATCGCATCGAGCGAGCACGTACTCGGATGGAAGCCGGTCTT
GTCGATCAGGATGATCTGGACGAAGAGCATCAGGGGCTCGCGCCAGCCGAACTGTTCGCCAGGCTCAAGG
CGAGCATGCCCGACGGCGAGGATCTCGTCGTGACCCATGGCGATGCCTGCTTGCCGAATATCATGGTGGA
AAATGGCCGCTTTTCTGGATTCATCGACTGTGGCCGGCTGGGTGTGGCGGACCGCTATCAGGACATAGCG
TTGGCTACCCGTGATATTGCTGAAGAGCTTGGCGGCGAATGGGCTGACCGCTTCCTCGTGCTTTACGGTA
TCGCCGCTCCCGATTCGCAGCGCATCGCCTTCTATCGCCTTCTTGACGAGTTCTTCTGAGCGGGACTCTG
GGGTTCGAAATGACCGACCAAGCGACGCCCAACCTGCCATCACGAGATTTCGATTCCACCGCCGCCTTCT
ATGAAAGGTTGGGCTTCGGAATCGTTTTCCGGGACGCCGGCTGGATGATCCTCCAGCGCGGGGATCTCAT
GCTGGAGTTCTTCGCCCACCCTAGGGGGAGGCTAACTGAAACACGGAAGGAGACAATACCGGAAGGAACC
CGCGCTATGACGGCAATAAAAAGACAGAATAAAACGCACGGTGTTGGGTCGTTTGTTCATAAACGCGGGG
TTCGGTCCCAGGGCTGGCACTCTGTCGATACCCCACCGAGACCCCATTGGGGCCAATACGCCCGCGTTTC
TTCCTTTTCCCCACCCCACCCCCCAAGTTCGGGTGAAGGCCCAGGGCTCGCAGCCAACGTCGGGGCGGCA
GGCCCTGCCATAGCCTCAGGTTACTCATATATACTTTAGATTGATTTAAAACTTCATTTTTAATTTAAAA
GGATCTAGGTGAAGATCCTTTTTGATAATCTCATGACCAAAATCCCTTAACGTGAGTTTTCGTTCCACTG
AGCGTCAGACCCCGTAGAAAAGATCAAAGGATCTTCTTGAGATCCTTTTTTTCTGCGCGTAATCTGCTGC
TTGCAAACAAAAAAACCACCGCTACCAGCGGTGGTTTGTTTGCCGGATCAAGAGCTACCAACTCTTTTTC
CGAAGGTAACTGGCTTCAGCAGAGCGCAGATACCAAATACTGTTCTTCTAGTGTAGCCGTAGTTAGGCCA
CCACTTCAAGAACTCTGTAGCACCGCCTACATACCTCGCTCTGCTAATCCTGTTACCAGTGGCTGCTGCC
AGTGGCGATAAGTCGTGTCTTACCGGGTTGGACTCAAGACGATAGTTACCGGATAAGGCGCAGCGGTCGG
GCTGAACGGGGGGTTCGTGCACACAGCCCAGCTTGGAGCGAACGACCTACACCGAACTGAGATACCTACA
GCGTGAGCTATGAGAAAGCGCCACGCTTCCCGAAGGGAGAAAGGCGGACAGGTATCCGGTAAGCGGCAGG
GTCGGAACAGGAGAGCGCACGAGGGAGCTTCCAGGGGGAAACGCCTGGTATCTTTATAGTCCTGTCGGGT
TTCGCCACCTCTGACTTGAGCGTCGATTTTTGTGATGCTCGTCAGGGGGGCGGAGCCTATGGAAAAACGC
CAGCAACGCGGCCTTTTTACGGTTCCTGGCCTTTTGCTGGCCTTTTGCTCACATGTTCTTTCCTGCGTTA
TCCCCTGATTCTGTGGATAACCGTATTACCGCCATGCAT
Features (pLannotate 1.2.2; 21 found; start..end, strand, type, name):
     61..364     +  enhancer       CMV enhancer: human cytomegalovirus immediate early enhancer
    365..568     +  promoter       CMV promoter: human cytomegalovirus (CMV) immediate early promoter
    591..627     +  misc_feature   MCS (fragment): multiple cloning site
    632..656     +  protein_bind   attB1: mutant version of attB; recombination site for the Gateway® BP reaction BP Clonase™
    710..730     +  CDS            3xFLAG (fragment): three tandem FLAG® epitope tags
    743..1984    +  CDS            DRD2 (fragment): DRD2_HUMAN - Experimental evidence at protein level: Swiss-Prot protein existence level 1. Dopamine receptor whose activity is mediated by G proteins which inhibit adenylyl cyclase (PubMed:21645528). Positively regulates postnatal regression of retinal hyaloid vessels via suppression of VEGFR2/KDR activity, downstream of OPN5 (By similarity). From Homo sapiens (Human).
   1986..2010    -  protein_bind   attB2: mutant version of attB; recombination site for the Gateway® BP reaction BP Clonase™
   2144..2494    +  CDS            TEV protease (fragment): tobacco etch virus protease (Kapust et al., 2001)
   2567..3007    +  CDS            GAL4 DNA binding domain: DNA binding domain of the GAL4 transcriptional activator; Saccharomyces cerevisiae GAL4 (truncated)
   3221..3454    +  CDS            VP16 AD: transcriptional activation domain of herpes simplex virus protein VP16 (Triezenberg et al., 1988; Cousens et al., 1989); UL48
   3552..3586    +  terminator     ADH1 terminator (fragment): S. cerevisiae ADH1; transcription terminator for the S. cerevisiae alcohol dehydrogenase 1 (ADH1) gene
   3610..3693    +  CDS            large T antigen (fragment): large T antigen from SV40 (simian virus 40)
   3716..3837    +  polyA_signal   SV40 poly(A) signal: SV40 polyadenylation signal
   3871..4299    -  rep_origin     f1 ori (sequence partly withheld): f1 bacteriophage origin of replication; arrow indicates direction of (+) strand synthesis
   4326..4430    +  promoter       AmpR promoter: bla
   4432..4789    +  promoter       SV40 promoter: SV40 enhancer and early promoter
   4824..5618    +  CDS            NeoR/KanR: aminoglycoside phosphotransferase from Tn5; aph(3')-II (or nptII); confers resistance to neomycin, kanamycin, and G418 (Geneticin®)
   5639..5791    +  CDS            ble (fragment): BLE_KLEPN - Experimental evidence at protein level: Swiss-Prot protein existence level 1. Binding protein with a strong affinity to the bleomycin family of antibiotics. Binds to CL990; an antimitotic-antibiotic compound. From Klebsiella pneumoniae.
   5850..5897    +  polyA_signal   HSV TK poly(A) signal: herpes simplex virus thymidine kinase polyadenylation signal (Cole and Stacy, 1985)
   5988..6004    -  polyA_signal   bGH poly(A) signal (fragment): bovine growth hormone polyadenylation signal
   6226..6814    +  rep_origin     ori: high-copy-number ColE1/pMB1/pBR322/pUC origin of replication
