[The description below was written by a language model from this plasmid's Addgene catalogue record and pLannotate feature annotations shown in this document.]
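Description:
pTag4C_SP-DRD2-V2R-NTEV-tcs-GV-2xHA is a mammalian expression plasmid built on the pTag4C backbone that encodes a human dopamine D2 receptor (DRD2) fusion for split TEV protease assays. It is propagated in E. coli as a high-copy plasmid from a ColE1/pUC-type origin and selected with kanamycin. The NeoR/KanR gene sits behind tandem bacterial (bla) and SV40 early promoters and is followed by an HSV TK polyadenylation signal, so the same marker can also confer G418 resistance in mammalian cells. An f1 origin is also present.

The fusion is driven by the CMV immediate-early enhancer and promoter and terminated by an SV40 poly(A) signal. The DRD2 coding region was introduced by Gateway cloning and is flanked by attB1 and attB2 sites. A short FLAG-like epitope fragment is annotated just upstream of it. The "SP" in the name presumably denotes a signal peptide in this region, though none is annotated. Downstream of attB2 lie an N-terminal fragment of TEV protease (NTEV), then the GAL4 DNA-binding domain and VP16 activation domain (GV). By the name, a vasopressin V2 receptor-derived segment (V2R) precedes NTEV, a TEV cleavage site (tcs) separates NTEV from GV, and a C-terminal 2xHA tag follows. The feature table does not annotate these three elements individually.

In the split TEV principle, receptor activation recruits an interaction partner carrying the complementary C-terminal TEV fragment, which is supplied on a separate construct. This reconstitutes protease activity, which cuts the tcs and releases GAL4-VP16 to drive a GAL4-responsive reporter. The associated publication uses such receptor constructs in a multiplexed cell-based platform for profiling drug efficacy, potency and off-target effects.
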