Addgene plasmid #227103: pTag4C_SP-DRD2-V2R-NTEV-tcs-GV-2xHA
Purpose: DRD2 receptor for split TEV assay
Depositing lab: Michael Wehr. Depositing organization: Systasy Bioscience GmbH. Publication: Polypharmacological profiling across protein target families and cellular pathways using the multiplexed cell-based assay platform safetyProfiler reveals efficacy, potency and side effects of drugs. Popovic L, Brankatschk B, Palladino G, Rossner MJ, Wehr MC. Biomed Pharmacother. 2024 Nov;180:117523. doi: 10.1016/j.biopha.2024.117523. Epub 2024 Oct 14. PubMed 39405910.
Backbone
  Vector backbone: pTag4C
  Vector type: Mammalian Expression
Growth in bacteria
  Bacterial resistance: Kanamycin, 50 μg/mL
  Growth temperature: 37°C
  Growth strain: DH5alpha
  Copy number: High Copy
Gene/Insert
  Gene/Insert name: DRD2-NTEV
  Species: H. sapiens (human)
  Entrez Gene: DRD2 (a.k.a. D2DR, D2R)
  Tag / fusion protein: 2xHA (C terminal on insert)
  Cloning method: Gateway Cloning
Terms and licenses: Academic/Nonprofit Terms; Industry Terms: Not Available to Industry
How to cite: pTag4C_SP-DRD2-V2R-NTEV-tcs-GV-2xHA was a gift from Michael Wehr (Addgene plasmid # 227103 ; http://n2t.net/addgene:227103 ; RRID:Addgene_227103)
